>Addgene plasmid #138312 | pCF525-AcrIIA14-truncated_gb85_Cand9-trunc_lenti | addgene full sequence | sequence record 274402 | Addgene NGS Result
GTCGACGGATCGGGAGATCTCCCGATCCCCTATGGTGCACTCTCAGTACAATCTGCTCTGATGCCGCATA
GTTAAGCCAGTATCTGCTCCCTGCTTGTGTGTTGGAGGTCGCTGAGTAGTGCGCGAGCAAAATTTAAGCT
ACAACAAGGCAAGGCTTGACCGACAATTGCATGAAGAATCTGCTTAGGGTTAGGCGTTTTGCGCTGCTTC
GCGATGTACGGGCCAGATATTGACATTGATTATTGACTAGTTATTAATAGTAATCAATTACGGGGTCATT
AGTTCATAGCCCATATATGGAGTTCCGCGTTACATAACTTACGGTAAATGGCCCGCCTGGCTGACCGCCC
AACGACCCCCGCCCATTGACGTCAATAATGACGTATGTTCCCATAGTAACGCCAATAGGGACTTTCCATT
GACGTCAATGGGTGGAGTATTTACGGTAAACTGCCCACTTGGCAGTACATCAAGTGTATCATATGCCAAG
TACGCCCCCTATTGACGTCAATGACGGTAAATGGCCCGCCTGGCATTATGCCCAGTACATGACCTTATGG
GACTTTCCTACTTGGCAGTACATCTACGTATTAGTCATCGCTATTACCATGGTGATGCGGTTTTGGCAGT
ACATCAATGGGCGTGGATAGCGGTTTGACTCACGGGGATTTCCAAGTCTCCACCCCATTGACGTCAATGG
GAGTTTGTTTTGGCACCAAAATCAACGGGACTTTCCAAAATGTCGTAACAACTCCGCCCCATTGACGCAA
ATGGGCGGTAGGCGTGTACGGTGGGAGGTCTATATAAGCAGCGCGTTTTGCCTGTACTGGGTCTCTCTGG
TTAGACCAGATCTGAGCCTGGGAGCTCTCTGGCTAACTAGGGAACCCACTGCTTAAGCCTCAATAAAGCT
TGCCTTGAGTGCTTCAAGTAGTGTGTGCCCGTCTGTTGTGTGACTCTGGTAACTAGAGATCCCTCAGACC
CTTTTAGTCAGTGTGGAAAATCTCTAGCAGTGGCGCCCGAACAGGGACTTGAAAGCGAAAGGGAAACCAG
AGGAGCTCTCTCGACGCAGGACTCGGCTTGCTGAAGCGCGCACGGCAAGAGGCGAGGGGCGGCGACTGGT
GAGTACGCCAAAAATTTTGACTAGCGGAGGCTAGAAGGAGAGAGATGGGTGCGAGAGCGTCAGTATTAAG
CGGGGGAGAATTAGATCGCGATGGGAAAAAATTCGGTTAAGGCCAGGGGGAAAGAAAAAATATAAATTAA
AACATATAGTATGGGCAAGCAGGGAGCTAGAACGATTCGCAGTTAATCCTGGCCTGTTAGAAACATCAGA
AGGCTGTAGACAAATACTGGGACAGCTACAACCATCCCTTCAGACAGGATCAGAAGAACTTAGATCATTA
TATAATACAGTAGCAACCCTCTATTGTGTGCATCAAAGGATAGAGATAAAAGACACCAAGGAAGCTTTAG
ACAAGATAGAGGAAGAGCAAAACAAAAGTAAGACCACCGCACAGCAAGCGGCCGCTGATCTTCAGACCTG
GAGGAGGAGATATGAGGGACAATTGGAGAAGTGAATTATATAAATATAAAGTAGTAAAAATTGAACCATT
AGGAGTAGCACCCACCAAGGCAAAGAGAAGAGTGGTGCAGAGAGAAAAAAGAGCAGTGGGAATAGGAGCT
TTGTTCCTTGGGTTCTTGGGAGCAGCAGGAAGCACTATGGGCGCAGCGTCAATGACGCTGACGGTACAGG
CCAGACAATTATTGTCTGGTATAGTGCAGCAGCAGAACAATTTGCTGAGGGCTATTGAGGCGCAACAGCA
TCTGTTGCAACTCACAGTCTGGGGCATCAAGCAGCTCCAGGCAAGAATCCTGGCTGTGGAAAGATACCTA
AAGGATCAACAGCTCCTGGGGATTTGGGGTTGCTCTGGAAAACTCATTTGCACCACTGCTGTGCCTTGGA
ATGCTAGTTGGAGTAATAAATCTCTGGAACAGATTTGGAATCACACGACCTGGATGGAGTGGGACAGAGA
AATTAACAATTACACAAGCTTAATACACTCCTTAATTGAAGAATCGCAAAACCAGCAAGAAAAGAATGAA
CAAGAATTATTGGAATTAGATAAATGGGCAAGTTTGTGGAATTGGTTTAACATAACAAATTGGCTGTGGT
ATATAAAATTATTCATAATGATAGTAGGAGGCTTGGTAGGTTTAAGAATAGTTTTTGCTGTACTTTCTAT
AGTGAATAGAGTTAGGCAGGGATATTCACCATTATCGTTTCAGACCCACCTCCCAACCCCGAGGGGACCC
GACAGGCCCGAAGGAATAGAAGAAGAAGGTGGAGAGAGAGACAGAGACAGATCCATTCGATTAGTGAACG
GATCGGCACTGCGTGCGCCAATTCTGCAGACAAATGGCAGTATTCATCCACAATTTTAAAAGAAAAGGGG
GGATTGGGGGGTACAGTGCAGGGGAAAGAATAGTAGACATAATAGCAACAGACATACAAACTAAAGAATT
ACAAAAACAAATTACAAAAATTCAAAATTTTCGGGTTTATTACAGGGACAGCAGAGATCCAGTTTGGTTA
ATTAAGCTAGCTAGGTCTTGAAAGGAGTGGGAATTGGCTCCGGTGCCCGTCAGTGGGCAGAGCGCACATC
GCCCACAGTCCCCGAGAAGTTGGGGGGAGGGGTCGGCAATTGATCCGGTGCCTAGAGAAGGTGGCGCGGG
GTAAACTGGGAAAGTGATGTCGTGTACTGGCTCCGCCTTTTTCCCGAGGGTGGGGGAGAACCGTATATAA
GTGCAGTAGTCGCCGTGAACGTTCTTTTTCGCAACGGGTTTGCCGCCAGAACACAGGTAAGTGCCGTGTG
TGGTTCCCGCGGGCCTGGCCTCTTTACGGGTTATGGCCCTTGCGTGCCTTGAATTACTTCCACTGGCTGC
AGTACGTGATTCTTGATCCCGAGCTTCGGGTTGGAAGTGGGTGGGAGAGTTCGAGGCCTTGCGCTTAAGG
AGCCCCTTCGCCTCGTGCTTGAGTTGAGGCCTGGCCTGGGCGCTGGGGCCGCCGCGTGCGAATCTGGTGG
CACCTTCGCGCCTGTCTCGCTGCTTTCGATAAGTCTCTAGCCATTTAAAATTTTTGATGACCTGCTGCGA
CGCTTTTTTTCTGGCAAGATAGTCTTGTAAATGCGGGCCAAGATCTGCACACTGGTATTTCGGTTTTTGG
GGCCGCGGGCGGCGACGGGGCCCGTGCGTCCCAGCGCACATGTTCGGCGAGGCGGGGCCTGCGAGCGCGG
CCACCGAGAATCGGACGGGGGTAGTCTCAAGCTGGCCGGCCTGCTCTGGTGCCTGGCCTCGCGCCGCCGT
GTATCGCCCCGCCCTGGGCGGCAAGGCTGGCCCGGTCGGCACCAGTTGCGTGAGCGGAAAGATGGCCGCT
TCCCGGCCCTGCTGCAGGGAGCTCAAAATGGAGGACGCGGCGCTCGGGAGAGCGGGCGGGTGAGTCACCC
ACACAAAGGAAAAGGGCCTTTCCGTCCTCAGCCGTCGCTTCATGTGACTCCACGGAGTACCGGGCGCCGT
CCAGGCACCTCGATTAGTTCTCGAGCTTTTGGAGTACGTCGTCTTTAGGTTGGGGGGAGGGGTTTTATGC
GATGGAGTTTCCCCACACTGAGTGGGTGGAGACTGAAGTTAGGCCAGCTTGGCACTTGATGTAATTCTCC
TTGGAATTTGCCCTTTTTGAGTTTGGATCTTGGTTCATTCTCAAGCCTCAGACAGTGGTTCAAAGTTTTT
TTCTTCCATTTCAGGTGTCGTGAACCGGTTCTAGAGCGCTGCCACCATGGCCAAAAAGCCTGAACTCACC
GCGACGTCTGTCGAGAAGTTTCTGATCGAAAAGTTCGACAGCGTGTCCGACCTGATGCAGCTCTCGGAGG
GCGAAGAATCTCGTGCTTTCAGCTTCGATGTAGGAGGGCGTGGATATGTCCTGCGGGTAAATAGCTGCGC
CGATGGTTTCTACAAAGATCGTTATGTTTATCGGCACTTTGCATCGGCCGCGCTCCCGATTCCGGAAGTG
CTTGACATTGGGGAGTTCAGCGAGAGCCTGACCTATTGCATCTCCCGCCGTGCACAGGGTGTCACGTTGC
AAGACCTGCCTGAAACCGAACTGCCCGCTGTTCTGCAGCCGGTCGCGGAGGCAATGGATGCGATCGCTGC
GGCCGATCTTAGCCAGACGAGCGGGTTCGGCCCATTCGGACCGCAAGGAATCGGTCAATACACTACATGG
CGTGATTTCATATGCGCGATTGCTGATCCCCATGTGTATCACTGGCAAACTGTGATGGACGACACCGTCA
GTGCGTCCGTCGCGCAGGCTCTCGATGAGCTGATGCTTTGGGCCGAGGACTGCCCCGAAGTCCGGCACCT
CGTGCACGCGGATTTCGGCTCCAACAATGTCCTGACGGACAATGGCCGCATAACAGCGGTCATTGACTGG
AGCGAGGCGATGTTCGGGGATTCCCAATACGAGGTCGCCAACATCTTCTTCTGGAGGCCGTGGTTGGCTT
GTATGGAGCAGCAGACGCGCTACTTCGAGCGGAGGCATCCGGAGCTTGCAGGATCGCCGCGGCTCCGGGC
GTATATGCTCCGCATTGGTCTTGACCAACTCTATCAGAGCTTGGTTGACGGCAATTTCGATGATGCAGCT
TGGGCGCAGGGTCGATGCGACGCAATCGTCCGATCCGGAGCCGGGACTGTCGGGCGTACACAAATCGCCC
GCAGAAGCGCGGCCGTCTGGACCGATGGCTGTGTAGAAGTACTCGCCGATAGTGGAAACCGACGCCCCAG
CACTCGTCCGAGGGCAAAGGAAGGATCCGGCGCAACAAACTTCTCTCTGCTGAAACAAGCCGGAGATGTC
GAAGAGAATCCTGGACCGATGAAAAGTGTAAAGTATATTTCTAATATGAGTAAACAGGAGAAGGGGTATC
GGGTATATGTTAACGTGGTAAATGAGGACACGGATAAAGGCTTTCTTTTCCCCTCTGTCCCAAAGGAGGT
GATAGAAAACGATAAGATCGACGAACTTTTCAATTTTGAACATCACAAACCCTACGTGCAAAAAGCGAAA
TCCAGGTATGACAAGAATGGAATCGGATATAAAATAGTTCAACTTGACGAAGGTTTCCAAAAATTTATTG
AATTGAACAAAGAGAAGATGAAGGAAAACCTTGACTATTAGACGCGTTAAGTCGACAATCAACCTCTGGA
TTACAAAATTTGTGAAAGATTGACTGGTATTCTTAACTATGTTGCTCCTTTTACGCTATGTGGATACGCT
GCTTTAATGCCTTTGTATCATGCTATTGCTTCCCGTATGGCTTTCATTTTCTCCTCCTTGTATAAATCCT
GGTTGCTGTCTCTTTATGAGGAGTTGTGGCCCGTTGTCAGGCAACGTGGCGTGGTGTGCACTGTGTTTGC
TGACGCAACCCCCACTGGTTGGGGCATTGCCACCACCTGTCAGCTCCTTTCCGGGACTTTCGCTTTCCCC
CTCCCTATTGCCACGGCGGAACTCATCGCCGCCTGCCTTGCCCGCTGCTGGACAGGGGCTCGGCTGTTGG
GCACTGACAATTCCGTGGTGTTGTCGGGGAAATCATCGTCCTTTCCTTGGCTGCTCGCCTGTGTTGCCAC
CTGGATTCTGCGCGGGACGTCCTTCTGCTACGTCCCTTCGGCCCTCAATCCAGCGGACCTTCCTTCCCGC
GGCCTGCTGCCGGCTCTGCGGCCTCTTCCGCGTCTTCGCCTTCGCCCTCAGACGAGTCGGATCTCCCTTT
GGGCCGCCTCCCCGCGTCGACTTTAAGACCAATGACTTACAAGGCAGCTGTAGATCTTAGCCACTTTTTA
AAAGAAAAGGGGGGACTGGAAGGGCTAATTCACTCCCAACGAAGACAAGATCTGCTTTTTGCTTGTACTG
GGTCTCTCTGGTTAGACCAGATCTGAGCCTGGGAGCTCTCTGGCTAACTAGGGAACCCACTGCTTAAGCC
TCAATAAAGCTTGCCTTGAGTGCTTCAAGTAGTGTGTGCCCGTCTGTTGTGTGACTCTGGTAACTAGAGA
TCCCTCAGACCCTTTTAGTCAGTGTGGAAAATCTCTAGCAGGGCCCGTTTAAACCCGCTGATCAGCCTCG
ACTGTGCCTTCTAGTTGCCAGCCATCTGTTGTTTGCCCCTCCCCCGTGCCTTCCTTGACCCTGGAAGGTG
CCACTCCCACTGTCCTTTCCTAATAAAATGAGGAAATTGCATCGCATTGTCTGAGTAGGTGTCATTCTAT
TCTGGGGGGTGGGGTGGGGCAGGACAGCAAGGGGGAGGATTGGGAAGACAATAGCAGGCATGCTGGGGAT
GCGGTGGGCTCTATGGCTTCTGAGGCGGAAAGAACCAGCCATTAATGAAAAGAACCAGCCATTAATGAAT
CGGCCAACGCGCGGGGAGAGGCGGTTTGCGTATTGGGCGCTCTTCCGCTTCCTCGCTCACTGACTCGCTG
CGCTCGGTCGTTCGGCTGCGGCGAGCGGTATCAGCTCACTCAAAGGCGGTAATACGGTTATCCACAGAAT
CAGGGGATAACGCAGGAAAGAACATGTGAGCAAAAGGCCAGCAAAAGGCCAGGAACCGTAAAAAGGCCGC
GTTGCTGGCGTTTTTCCATAGGCTCCGCCCCCCTGACGAGCATCACAAAAATCGACGCTCAAGTCAGAGG
TGGCGAAACCCGACAGGACTATAAAGATACCAGGCGTTTCCCCCTGGAAGCTCCCTCGTGCGCTCTCCTG
TTCCGACCCTGCCGCTTACCGGATACCTGTCCGCCTTTCTCCCTTCGGGAAGCGTGGCGCTTTCTCATAG
CTCACGCTGTAGGTATCTCAGTTCGGTGTAGGTCGTTCGCTCCAAGCTGGGCTGTGTGCACGAACCCCCC
GTTCAGCCCGACCGCTGCGCCTTATCCGGTAACTATCGTCTTGAGTCCAACCCGGTAAGACACGACTTAT
CGCCACTGGCAGCAGCCACTGGTAACAGGATTAGCAGAGCGAGGTATGTAGGCGGTGCTACAGAGTTCTT
GAAGTGGTGGCCTAACTACGGCTACACTAGAAGAACAGTATTTGGTATCTGCGCTCTGCTGAAGCCAGTT
ACCTTCGGAAAAAGAGTTGGTAGCTCTTGATCCGGCAAACAAACCACCGCTGGTAGCGGTGGTTTTTTTG
TTTGCAAGCAGCAGATTACGCGCAGAAAAAAAGGATCTCAAGAAGATCCTTTGATCTTTTCTACGGGGTC
TGACGCTCAGTGGAACGAAAACTCACGTTAAGGGATTTTGGTCATGAGATTATCAAAAAGGATCTTCACC
TAGATCCTTTTAAATTAAAAATGAAGTTTTAAATCAATCTAAAGTATATATGAGTAAACTTGGTCTGACA
GTTACCAATGCTTAATCAGTGAGGCACCTATCTCAGCGATCTGTCTATTTCGTTCATCCATAGTTGCCTG
ACTCCCCGTCGTGTAGATAACTACGATACGGGAGGGCTTACCATCTGGCCCCAGTGCTGCAATGATACCG
CGAGACCCACGCTCACCGGCTCCAGATTTATCAGCAATAAACCAGCCAGCCGGAAGGGCCGAGCGCAGAA
GTGGTCCTGCAACTTTATCCGCCTCCATCCAGTCTATTAATTGTTGCCGGGAAGCTAGAGTAAGTAGTTC
GCCAGTTAATAGTTTGCGCAACGTTGTTGCCATTGCTACAGGCATCGTGGTGTCACGCTCGTCGTTTGGT
ATGGCTTCATTCAGCTCCGGTTCCCAACGATCAAGGCGAGTTACATGATCCCCCATGTTGTGCAAAAAAG
CGGTTAGCTCCTTCGGTCCTCCGATCGTTGTCAGAAGTAAGTTGGCCGCAGTGTTATCACTCATGGTTAT
GGCAGCACTGCATAATTCTCTTACTGTCATGCCATCCGTAAGATGCTTTTCTGTGACTGGTGAGTACTCA
ACCAAGTCATTCTGAGAATAGTGTATGCGGCGACCGAGTTGCTCTTGCCCGGCGTCAATACGGGATAATA
CCGCGCCACATAGCAGAACTTTAAAAGTGCTCATCATTGGAAAACGTTCTTCGGGGCGAAAACTCTCAAG
GATCTTACCGCTGTTGAGATCCAGTTCGATGTAACCCACTCGTGCACCCAACTGATCTTCAGCATCTTTT
ACTTTCACCAGCGTTTCTGGGTGAGCAAAAACAGGAAGGCAAAATGCCGCAAAAAAGGGAATAAGGGCGA
CACGGAAATGTTGAATACTCATACTCTTCCTTTTTCAATATTATTGAAGCATTTATCAGGGTTATTGTCT
CATGAGCGGATACATATTTGAATGTATTTAGAAAAATAAACAAATAGGGGTTCCGCGCACATTTCCCCGA
AAAGTGCCACCTGAC
Features (pLannotate 1.2.2; 23 found; start..end, strand, type, name):
     31..83      -  misc_feature   bom (fragment): basis of mobility region from pBR322
    232..611     +  enhancer       CMV enhancer: human cytomegalovirus immediate early enhancer
    612..811     +  promoter       CMV promoter: human cytomegalovirus (CMV) immediate early promoter
    829..1009    +  LTR            5' LTR (truncated): truncated 5' long terminal repeat (LTR) from HIV-1
   1056..1181    +  misc_feature   HIV-1 Ψ: packaging signal of human immunodeficiency virus type 1
   1165..1528    +  CDS            HIV-1 gag (fragment): gag protein from human immunodeficiency virus 1; gag
   1674..1907    +  misc_feature   RRE: The Rev response element (RRE) of HIV-1 allows for Rev-dependent mRNA export from the nucleus to the cytoplasm.
   2284..2384    +  CDS            Rev (fragment): human immunodeficiency virus 1 (HIV-1) Rev protein; rev; enhances nuclear export of unspliced and incompletely spliced viral mRNAs
   2434..2551    +  misc_feature   cPPT/CTS: central polypurine tract and central termination sequence of HIV-1
   2601..2619    +  CDS            small t antigen (fragment): SV40 (simian virus 40) small t antigen
   2645..2856    +  promoter       EF-1α core promoter: core promoter for human elongation factor EF-1α
   2857..2965    +  intron         EF-1α intron A (fragment): intron upstream of the start codon of human EF-1α
   3591..3794    +  intron         EF-1α intron A: truncated intron upstream of the start codon of human EF-1α
   3833..4852    +  CDS            HygR: hygromycin B phosphotransferase confers resistance to hygromycin
   5237..5825    +  misc_feature   WPRE: woodchuck hepatitis virus posttranscriptional regulatory element
   5876..5895    +  misc_feature   cPPT/CTS (fragment): central polypurine tract and central termination sequence of HIV-1
   5897..6130    +  LTR            3' LTR (ΔU3): self-inactivating 3' long terminal repeat (LTR) from HIV-1
   6162..6386    +  polyA_signal   bGH poly(A) signal: bovine growth hormone polyadenylation signal
   6390..6409    +  promoter       SV40 promoter (fragment): SV40 enhancer and early promoter
   6430..6480    -  CDS            lacI (fragment): lac repressor; lacI; The lac repressor binds to the lac operator to inhibit transcription in E. coli. This inhibition can be relieved by adding lactose or isopropyl-β-D-thiogalactopyranoside (IPTG).
   6663..7251    -  rep_origin     ori: high-copy-number ColE1/pMB1/pBR322/pUC origin of replication
   7422..8282    -  CDS            AmpR: β-lactamase; bla; confers resistance to ampicillin, carbenicillin, and related antibiotics
   8283..8387    -  promoter       AmpR promoter: bla
