[The description below was written by a language model from this plasmid's Addgene catalogue record and pLannotate feature annotations shown in this document.]
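Description:
pCF525-AcrIIA14-truncated_gb85_Cand9-trunc_lenti is an 8,415 bp lentiviral transfer plasmid built on the pCF525 backbone for stable expression in mammalian cells of a C-terminal portion of AcrIIA14, an anti-CRISPR protein from work on Cas9 inhibitors encoded in Staphylococcus genomes. It is maintained in E. coli through a high-copy ColE1/pUC-type origin and an ampicillin resistance gene (β-lactamase with its own promoter).

The viral portion follows a third-generation, self-inactivating design. A CMV enhancer/promoter replaces the U3 region upstream of a truncated HIV-1 5' LTR, driving Tat-independent transcription of the genomic RNA in packaging cells. This is followed by the Ψ packaging signal with a gag fragment, the Rev response element for Rev-dependent nuclear export, and the cPPT/CTS, which aids nuclear import of the reverse-transcribed genome. The internal expression cassette uses the EF-1α core promoter with intron A sequence, upstream of a hygromycin B phosphotransferase gene that allows selection of transduced cells. A WPRE enhances transcript stability and expression, and the cassette ends in a ΔU3 3' LTR followed by a bGH polyadenylation signal.

The feature table does not annotate the AcrIIA14 fragment itself. An unannotated interval lies between HygR and the WPRE, which is a plausible location for the insert, but neither its position nor how it is linked to the hygromycin marker is stated in the record. The construct is suited to producing lentivirus that delivers the truncated Acr into Cas9-expressing cells, presumably to test whether the C-terminal region retains inhibitory activity against genome editing.
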