Addgene plasmid #138312: pCF525-AcrIIA14-truncated_gb85_Cand9-trunc_lenti
Purpose: Lenti expression of AcrIIA14, C-terminus
Depositing lab: Jennifer Doudna. Depositing organization: University of California, Berkeley. Publication: Potent CRISPR-Cas9 inhibitors from Staphylococcus genomes. Watters KE, Shivram H, Fellmann C, Lew RJ, McMahon B, Doudna JA. Proc Natl Acad Sci U S A. 2020 Mar 10. pii: 1917668117. doi: 10.1073/pnas.1917668117. PubMed 32156733.
Backbone
  Vector backbone: pCF525
  Total vector size (bp): 8415
  Vector type: Mammalian Expression, Lentiviral, CRISPR
  Selectable markers: Hygromycin
Growth in bacteria
  Bacterial resistance: Ampicillin, 100 μg/mL
  Growth temperature: 37°C
  Growth strain: NEB Stable
  Copy number: High Copy
Gene/Insert
  Gene/Insert name: AcrIIA14, C terminus
Terms and licenses: Academic/Nonprofit Terms; Industry Terms: Not Available to Industry
How to cite: pCF525-AcrIIA14-truncated_gb85_Cand9-trunc_lenti was a gift from Jennifer Doudna (Addgene plasmid # 138312 ; http://n2t.net/addgene:138312 ; RRID:Addgene_138312)
